Addgene plasmid #237445: pIF1079
Purpose: Expression SpCas9 and Efe1-RT from bidirectional CAG promoters. SpCas9 sgRNA and Efe1 non-coding expression is driven by U6 and H1 respecitvely.
Depositing lab: IIya Finkelstein. Depositing organization: University of Texas at Austin. Publication: Discovery and engineering of retrons for precise genome editing. Buffington JD, Kuo HC, Hu K, Chang YC, Javanmardi K, Voigt B, Li YR, Little ME, Devanathan SK, Xhemalce B, Gray RS, Finkelstein IJ. Nat Biotechnol. 2025 Oct 23. doi: 10.1038/s41587-025-02879-3. PubMed 41131151.
Backbone
  Vector backbone: RT14
  Backbone size w/o insert (bp): 5700
  Total vector size (bp): 11400
  Modifications to backbone: SpCas9 flanked by BbsI cut sites. Efe1-RT flanked by SapI cut sites. sgRNA and template region flanked by BsaI cut sites.
  Vector type: Mammalian Expression
Growth in bacteria
  Bacterial resistance: Ampicillin, 100 μg/mL
  Growth temperature: 37°C
  Growth strain: DH5alpha
  Copy number: High Copy
Gene/Insert 1
  Gene/Insert name: SpCas9
  Insert size (bp): 4269
  Promoter: CAG
  Tag / fusion protein: 3xFLAG (N terminal on insert)
  Cloning method: Golden Gate
  Sequencing primers: 5′ TTCCGTCTTCTGCCACCA
Gene/Insert 2
  Gene/Insert name: Efe1-RT
  Insert size (bp): 1029
  Promoter: CAG
  Cloning method: Golden Gate
  Sequencing primers: 5′ TTGGAAGAGCGCCACCAT
Gene/Insert 3
  Gene/Insert name: EMX1 sgRNA
  Insert size (bp): 96
  Promoter: U6
  Cloning method: Golden Gate
  Sequencing primers: 5′ CTTGGGTAGTTTGCAGTT
Gene/Insert 4
  Gene/Insert name: Efe1-ncRNA targeting EMX1
  Insert size (bp): 211
  Promoter: H1
  Cloning method: Golden Gate
  Sequencing primers: 5′ GTGGCGCCCTGCAATATTT
Terms and licenses: Academic/Nonprofit Terms; Industry Terms: Not Available to Industry
Depositor comments: Please visit https://doi.org/10.1101/2024.07.21.604473 for bioRxiv preprint.
How to cite: pIF1079 was a gift from IIya Finkelstein (Addgene plasmid # 237445 ; http://n2t.net/addgene:237445 ; RRID:Addgene_237445)
