[The description below was written by a language model from this plasmid's Addgene catalogue record and pLannotate feature annotations shown in this document.]
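Description:
pIF1079 is a mammalian expression plasmid of about 11.4 kb, built on the RT14 backbone, that places all four components of a retron-based genome editor on a single vector. It is propagated in E. coli through a high-copy ColE1/pUC-type origin and selected with ampicillin via the β-lactamase gene. An f1 phage origin is also present. Only fragments of an AAV2 inverted terminal repeat are annotated, on one side of the cassette, so the record does not support treating it as a packageable AAV vector.

The payload is arranged around two divergently oriented CAG-type promoters, each composed of a CMV enhancer, the chicken β-actin promoter and a hybrid intron, and each terminated by a bovine growth hormone polyadenylation signal. One arm drives Streptococcus pyogenes Cas9, catalogued with an N-terminal 3xFLAG tag and annotated with a C-terminal nucleoplasmin nuclear localization signal. The other arm drives the Efe1 retron reverse transcriptase, whose coding region the automated feature table leaves unannotated in the gap between the intron and the poly(A) signal. Between the two CAG units sit two RNA polymerase III cassettes: a human U6 promoter expressing an EMX1-targeting sgRNA with the standard SpCas9 scaffold, and an H1 promoter expressing the Efe1 non-coding RNA carrying an EMX1-directed template.

In retron editing, the reverse transcriptase copies part of the non-coding RNA into single-stranded DNA inside the cell, which serves as a repair donor at the Cas9-induced break, allowing precise edits. Cas9, the reverse transcriptase and the sgRNA/template region are flanked by BbsI, SapI and BsaI sites respectively, so each module can be exchanged by Golden Gate cloning to retarget or re-engineer the editor.
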