Features (pLannotate 1.2.2; 23 found; start..end, strand, type, name):
      1..589     +  rep_origin     ori: high-copy-number ColE1/pMB1/pBR322/pUC origin of replication
    786..897     -  polyA_signal   bGH poly(A) signal: bovine growth hormone polyadenylation signal
    931..978     -  CDS            nucleoplasmin NLS: bipartite nuclear localization signal from nucleoplasmin
    979..3477    -  CDS            Cas9(C): C-terminal portion of Streptococcus pyogenes Cas9 (Zetsche et al., 2015)
   3478..5079    -  CDS            Cas9(N): N-terminal portion of Streptococcus pyogenes Cas9 (Zetsche et al., 2015)
   5217..5444    -  intron         hybrid intron: hybrid between chicken β-actin (CBA) and minute virus of mice (MMV) introns (Gray et al., 2011)
   5445..5727    -  promoter       chicken β-actin promoter: No description available
   5729..6014    -  enhancer       CMV enhancer: human cytomegalovirus immediate early enhancer; contains an 18-bp deletion relative to the standard CMV enhancer
   6279..6488    -  promoter       H1 promoter: human H1 RNA promoter
   6506..6581    -  misc_RNA       gRNA scaffold: guide RNA scaffold for the Streptococcus pyogenes CRISPR/Cas9 system
   6630..6865    -  promoter       U6 promoter: RNA polymerase III promoter for human U6 snRNA
   7324..7609    +  enhancer       CMV enhancer: human cytomegalovirus immediate early enhancer; contains an 18-bp deletion relative to the standard CMV enhancer
   7611..7891    +  promoter       chicken β-actin promoter: No description available
   7892..8119    +  intron         hybrid intron: hybrid between chicken β-actin (CBA) and minute virus of mice (MMV) introns (Gray et al., 2011)
   9196..9307    +  polyA_signal   bGH poly(A) signal: bovine growth hormone polyadenylation signal
   9412..9447    +  repeat_region  AAV2 ITR (fragment): inverted terminal repeat of adeno-associated virus serotype 2 inverted
   9448..9525    +  repeat_region  AAV2 ITR (fragment): inverted terminal repeat of adeno-associated virus serotype 2 inverted
   9530..9581    -  misc_feature   bom (fragment): basis of mobility region from pBR322
   9600..10055   +  rep_origin     f1 ori (sequence partly withheld): f1 bacteriophage origin of replication; arrow indicates direction of (+) strand synthesis
  10056..10105   -  misc_feature   bom (fragment): basis of mobility region from pBR322
  10206..10242   -  CDS            rop (fragment): Rop protein, which maintains plasmids at low copy number; rop
  10336..10440   +  promoter       AmpR promoter: bla
  10441..11301   +  CDS            AmpR: β-lactamase; bla; confers resistance to ampicillin, carbenicillin, and related antibiotics
>Addgene plasmid #237445 | pIF1079 | addgene full sequence | sequence record 476973 | Addgene NGS Result
TTGAGATCCTTTTTTTCTGCGCGTAATCTGCTGCTTGCAAACAAAAAAACCACCGCTACCAGCGGTGGTT
TGTTTGCCGGATCAAGAGCTACCAACTCTTTTTCCGAAGGTAACTGGCTTCAGCAGAGCGCAGATACCAA
ATACTGTTCTTCTAGTGTAGCCGTAGTTAGGCCACCACTTCAAGAACTCTGTAGCACCGCCTACATACCT
CGCTCTGCTAATCCTGTTACCAGTGGCTGCTGCCAGTGGCGATAAGTCGTGTCTTACCGGGTTGGACTCA
AGACGATAGTTACCGGATAAGGCGCAGCGGTCGGGCTGAACGGGGGGTTCGTGCACACAGCCCAGCTTGG
AGCGAACGACCTACACCGAACTGAGATACCTACAGCGTGAGCTATGAGAAAGCGCCACGCTTCCCGAAGG
GAGAAAGGCGGACAGGTATCCGGTAAGCGGCAGGGTCGGAACAGGAGAGCGCACGAGGGAGCTTCCAGGG
GGAAACGCCTGGTATCTTTATAGTCCTGTCGGGTTTCGCCACCTCTGACTTGAGCGTCGATTTTTGTGAT
GCTCGTCAGGGGGGCGGAGCCTATGGAAAAACGCCAGCAACGCGGCCTTTTTACGGTTCCTGGCCTTTTG
CTGGCCTTTTGCTCACATGTTTTAGTCTATCCTCAATGTCTAGGGGTTCCTGCGGCCGCTCCCCAGCATG
CCTGCTATTCTCTTCCCAATCCTCCCCCTTGCTGTCCTGCCCCACCCCACCCCCCAGAATAGAATGACAC
CTACTCAGACAATGCGATGCAATTTCCTCATTTTATTAGGAAAGGACAGTGGGAGTGGCACCTTCCAGGG
TCAAGGAAGGCACGGGGGAGGGGCAAACAACAGATGGCTGGCAACTAGAAGGCACAGTCGAGGCTCTCTA
GGAATTCGTCTTCCTCATCACTTTTTCTTTTTTGCCTGGCCGGCCTTTTTCGTGGCCGCCGGCCTTTTGT
CGCCTCCCAGCTGAGACAGGTCGATCCGTGTCTCGTACAGGCCGGTGATGCTCTGGTGGATCAGGGTGGC
GTCCAGCACCTCTTTGGTGCTGGTGTACCTCTTCCGGTCGATGGTGGTGTCAAAGTACTTGAAGGCGGCA
GGGGCTCCCAGATTGGTCAGGGTAAACAGGTGGATGATATTCTCGGCCTGCTCTCTGATGGGCTTATCCC
GGTGCTTGTTGTAGGCGGACAGCACTTTGTCCAGATTAGCGTCGGCCAGGATCACTCTCTTGGAGAACTC
GCTGATCTGCTCGATGATCTCGTCCAGGTAGTGCTTGTGCTGTTCCACAAACAGCTGTTTCTGCTCATTA
TCCTCGGGGGAGCCCTTCAGCTTCTCATAGTGGCTGGCCAGGTACAGGAAGTTCACATATTTGGAGGGCA
GGGCCAGTTCGTTTCCCTTCTGCAGTTCGCCGGCAGAGGCCAGCATTCTCTTCCGGCCGTTTTCCAGCTC
GAACAGGGAGTACTTAGGCAGCTTGATGATCAGGTCCTTTTTCACTTCTTTGTAGCCCTTGGCTTCCAGA
AAGTCGATGGGATTCTTCTCGAAGCTGCTTCTTTCCATGATGGTGATCCCCAGCAGCTCTTTCACACTCT
TCAGTTTCTTGGACTTGCCCTTTTCCACTTTGGCCACCACCAGCACAGAATAGGCCACGGTGGGGCTGTC
GAAGCCGCCGTACTTCTTAGGGTCCCAGTCCTTCTTTCTGGCGATCAGCTTATCGCTGTTCCTCTTGGGC
AGGATAGACTCTTTGCTGAAGCCGCCTGTCTGCACCTCGGTCTTTTTCACGATATTCACTTGGGGCATGC
TCAGCACTTTCCGCACGGTGGCAAAATCCCGGCCCTTATCCCACACGATCTCCCCGGTTTCGCCGTTTGT
CTCGATCAGAGGCCGCTTCCGGATCTCGCCGTTGGCCAGGGTAATCTCGGTCTTGAAAAAGTTCATGATG
TTGCTGTAGAAGAAGTACTTGGCGGTAGCCTTGCCGATTTCCTGCTCGCTCTTGGCGATCATCTTCCGCA
CGTCGTACACCTTGTAGTCGCCGTACACGAACTCGCTTTCCAGCTTAGGGTACTTTTTGATCAGGGCGGT
TCCCACGACGGCGTTCAGGTAGGCGTCGTGGGCGTGGTGGTAGTTGTTGATCTCGCGCACTTTGTAAAAC
TGGAAATCCTTCCGGAAATCGGACACCAGCTTGGACTTCAGGGTGATCACTTTCACTTCCCGGATCAGCT
TGTCATTCTCGTCGTACTTAGTGTTCATCCGGGAGTCCAGGATCTGTGCCACGTGCTTTGTGATCTGCCG
GGTTTCCACCAGCTGTCTCTTGATGAAGCCGGCCTTATCCAGTTCGCTCAGGCCGCCTCTCTCGGCCTTG
GTCAGATTGTCGAACTTTCTCTGGGTAATCAGCTTGGCGTTCAGCAGCTGCCGCCAGTAGTTCTTCATCT
TCTTCACGACCTCTTCGGAGGGCACGTTGTCGCTCTTGCCCCGGTTCTTGTCGCTTCTGGTCAGCACCTT
GTTGTCGATGGAGTCGTCCTTCAGAAAGCTCTGAGGCACGATATGGTCCACATCGTAGTCGGACAGCCGG
TTGATGTCCAGTTCCTGGTCCACGTACATATCCCGCCCATTCTGCAGGTAGTACAGGTACAGCTTCTCGT
TCTGCAGCTGGGTGTTTTCCACGGGGTGTTCTTTCAGGATCTGGCTGCCCAGCTCTTTGATGCCCTCTTC
GATCCGCTTCATTCTCTCGCGGCTGTTCTTCTGTCCCTTCTGGGTGGTCTGGTTCTCTCTGGCCATTTCG
ATCACGATGTTCTCGGGCTTGTGCCGGCCCATCACTTTCACGAGCTCGTCCACCACCTTCACTGTCTGCA
GGATGCCCTTCTTAATGGCGGGGCTGCCGGCCAGATTGGCAATGTGCTCGTGCAGGCTATCGCCCTGGCC
GGACACCTGGGCTTTCTGGATGTCCTCTTTAAAGGTCAGGCTGTCGTCGTGGATCAGCTGCATGAAGTTT
CTGTTGGCGAAGCCGTCGGACTTCAGGAAATCCAGGATTGTCTTGCCGGACTGCTTGTCCCGGATGCCGT
TGATCAGCTTCCGGCTCAGCCTGCCCCAGCCGGTGTATCTCCGCCGCTTCAGCTGCTTCATCACTTTGTC
GTCGAACAGGTGGGCATAGGTTTTCAGCCGTTCCTCGATCATCTCTCTGTCCTCAAACAGTGTCAGGGTC
AGCACGATATCTTCCAGAATGTCCTCGTTTTCCTCATTGTCCAGGAAGTCCTTGTCCTTGATAATTTTCA
GCAGATCGTGGTATGTGCCCAGGGAGGCGTTGAACCGATCTTCCACGCCGGAGATTTCCACGGAGTCGAA
GCACTCGATTTTCTTGAAGTAGTCCTCTTTCAGCTGCTTCACGGTCACTTTCCGGTTGGTCTTGAACAGC
AGGTCCACGATGGCCTTTTTCTGCTCGCCGCTCAGGAAGGCGGGCTTTCTCATTCCCTCGGTCACGTATT
TCACTTTGGTCAGCTCGTTATACACGGTGAAGTACTCGTACAGCAGGCTGTGCTTGGGCAGCACCTTCTC
GTTGGGCAGGTTCTTATCGAAGTTGGTCATCCGCTCGATGAAGCTCTGGGCGGAAGCGCCCTTGTCCACC
ACTTCCTCGAAGTTCCAGGGGGTGATGGTTTCCTCGCTCTTTCTGGTCATCCAGGCGAATCTGCTGTTTC
CCCTGGCCAGAGGGCCCACGTAGTAGGGGATGCGGAAGGTCAGGATCTTCTCGATCTTTTCCCGGTTGTC
CTTCAGGAATGGGTAAAAATCTTCCTGCCGCCGCAGAATGGCGTGCAGCTCTCCCAGGTGGATCTGGTGG
GGGATGCTGCCGTTGTCGAAGGTCCGCTGCTTCCGCAGCAGGTCCTCTCTGTTCAGCTTCACGAGCAGTT
CCTCGGTGCCGTCCATCTTTTCCAGGATGGGCTTGATGAACTTGTAGAACTCTTCCTGGCTGGCTCCGCC
GTCAATGTAGCCGGCGTAGCCGTTCTTGCTCTGGTCGAAGAAAATCTCTTTGTACTTCTCAGGCAGCTGC
TGCCGCACGAGAGCTTTCAGCAGGGTCAGGTCCTGGTGGTGCTCGTCGTATCTCTTGATCATAGAGGCGC
TCAGGGGGGCCTTGGTGATCTCGGTGTTCACTCTCAGGATGTCGCTCAGCAGGATGGCGTCGGACAGGTT
CTTGGCGGCCAGAAACAGGTCGGCGTACTGGTCGCCGATCTGGGCCAGCAGGTTGTCCAGGTCGTCGTCG
TAGGTGTCCTTGCTCAGCTGCAGTTTGGCATCCTCGGCCAGGTCGAAGTTGCTCTTGAAGTTGGGGGTCA
GGCCCAGGCTCAGGGCAATCAGGTTTCCGAACAGGCCATTCTTCTTCTCGCCGGGCAGCTGGGCGATCAG
ATTTTCCAGCCGTCTGCTCTTGCTCAGTCTGGCAGACAGGATGGCCTTGGCGTCCACGCCGCTGGCGTTG
ATGGGGTTTTCCTCGAACAGCTGGTTGTAGGTCTGCACCAGCTGGATGAACAGCTTGTCCACGTCGCTGT
TGTCGGGGTTCAGGTCGCCCTCGATCAGGAAGTGGCCCCGGAACTTGATCATGTGGGCCAGGGCCAGATA
GATCAGCCGCAGGTCGGCCTTGTCGGTGCTGTCCACCAGTTTCTTTCTCAGGTGGTAGATGGTGGGGTAC
TTCTCGTGGTAGGCCACCTCGTCCACGATGTTGCCGAAGATGGGGTGCCGCTCGTGCTTCTTATCCTCTT
CCACCAGGAAGGACTCTTCCAGTCTGTGGAAGAAGCTGTCGTCCACCTTGGCCATCTCGTTGCTGAAGAT
CTCTTGCAGATAGCAGATCCGGTTCTTCCGTCTGGTGTATCTTCTTCTGGCGGTTCTCTTCAGCCGGGTG
GCCTCGGCTGTTTCGCCGCTGTCGAACAGCAGGGCTCCGATCAGGTTCTTCTTGATGCTGTGCCGGTCGG
TGTTGCCCAGCACCTTGAATTTCTTGCTGGGCACCTTGTACTCGTCGGTGATCACGGCCCAGCCCACAGA
GTTGGTGCCGATGTCCAGGCCGATGCTGTACTTCTTGTCGGCTGCTGGGACTCCGTGGATACCGACCTTC
CGCTTCTTCTTTGGGGCCATCTTATCGTCATCGTCTTTGTAATCAATATCATGATCCTTGTAGTCTCCGT
CGTGGTCCTTATAGTCCATGGTGGCAGAAGACGGAACTGAAAAAAAGTGATTTCAGGCAGGTGCTCCAGG
TAATTAAACATTAATACCCCACCAACCAACCATCCCTTAAACCCTTACCTCTTGCTCAGCTAATTACAGC
CCGGAGGAGAAGGGCCGTCCCGCCCGCTCACCTGTGGGAGTAACGCGGTCAGTCAGAGCCGGGGCGGGCG
GCGCGAGGCGGCGGCGGAGCGGGGCACGGGGCGAAGGCAGCGCGCAGCGACTCCCGCCCGCCGCGCGCTT
CGCTTTTTATAGGGCCGCCGCCGCCGCCGCCTCGCCATAAAAGGAAACTTTCGGAGCGCGCCGCTCTGAT
TGGCTGCCGCCGCACCTCTCCGCCTCGCCCCGCCCCGCCCCTCGCCCCGCCCCGCCCCGCCTGGCGCGCG
CCCCCCCCCCCCCCCCCCCGCCCCCATCGCTGCACAAAATAATTAAAAAATAAATAAATACAAAATTGGG
GGTGGGGAGGGGGGGGGGAGATGGGGAGAGTGAAGCAGAACGTGGGGCTCACCTCGACCATGGTAATAGC
GATGACTAATACGTAGATGTACTGCCAAGTAGGAAAGTCCCATAAGGTCATGTACTGGGCACAATGCCAG
GCGGGCCATTTACCGTCATTGACGTCAATAGGGGGCGTACTTGGCATATGATACACTTGATGTACTGCCA
AGTGGGCAGTTTACCGTAAATACTCCACCCATTGACGTCAATGGAAAGTCCCTATTGGCGTTACTATTGA
CGTCAATGGGCGGGGGTCGTTGGGCGGTCAGCCAGGCGGGCCATTTACCGTAAGTTATGTAACGCGAGAC
CTGCTACGTAACGGGAGGGTCGCTAGAAAAAAACGCCAACAGCGGCAATACCATCAAACCATTACAAACG
GCAGAAGCTGGAGGAGGAAGGGCCTGAGTCCGAGCAGAAGAAAGCATGTAGCGAAGGGCTCCCATCACAT
CAACCGGTGGCGCATTGCCACGAAGCAGGCCAACTGGCGTTAAGTCGGCGACTCGCCGACCCTCCCGGCA
CAAAAGGCCGGAAACGCTATTGCCACTGCTGGCGGGGGATCTGTGGTCCTCATACAGAACTTATAAGATT
CCCAAATCCAAAGACATTTCACGTTTATGGTGATTTCCCAGAACACATAGCGACATGCAAATATTGCAGG
GCGCCACTCCCCTGTCCCTCACAGCCATCTTCCTGCCAGGGCGCACGCGCGCTGGGTGTTCCCGCCTAGT
GACACTGGGCCCGCGATTCCTTGGAGCGGGTTGATGACGTCAGCGTTCCGTACGCTAGAAAAAAAGCACC
GACTCGGTGCCACTTTTTCAAGTTGATAACGGACTAGCCTTATTTTAACTTGCTATTTCTAGCTCTAAAA
CTTCTTCTTCTGCTCGGACTCGGTGTTTCGTCCTGGTGTTTAGGTCTCCTTCCACAAGATATATAAAGCC
AAGAAATCGAAATACTTTCAAGTTACGGTAAGCATATGATAGTCCATTTTAAAACATAATTTTAAAACTG
CAAACTACCCAAGAAATTATTACTTTCTACGTCACGTATTTTGTACTAATATCTTTGTGTTTACAGTCAA
ATTAATTCCAATTATCTCTCTAACAGCCTTGTATCGTATATGCAAATATGAAGGAATCATGGGAAATAGG
CCCTCACATTACGGGGTCTGACGCTCAGTGGAACGAAAACTCACGTTAAGGGATTTTGGTCATGAGATTA
TCAAAAAGGATGGCGACGAATAGCAGTTTACTTCCTCCCTGCGGGCCCCTCCTGAGGTGCCACCTGTACG
GCTCGTTGAAGCCGATTAGTACAATAGATTTATTCAACCCCAAAGGTCTACACTCCCGGCCTACTCTTAG
CTGATATGTCGCGTCGGGCCCCGGGTTTGAGTGCGTTAGCGCCGGGTTGTCTGGCCCAGTTCGACTTCTG
GGTACCTCATCGGGTTACACTGGCTGACACTCATCCTTCAGACAGGGTTCCCTTATTGGGACTAGTAACC
GAGGTTCGAAACTATCCCTACTTCCAATGGTCTGCACCTAGATCCTTTTAAATTAAAAATGAAGTTTTAA
ATCAATCTAAAGTATATATGAGTAAACTTGGTCTGACAGTAGCCGTTACATAACTTACGGTAAATGGCCC
GCCTGGCTGACCGCCCAACGACCCCCGCCCATTGACGTCAATAGTAACGCCAATAGGGACTTTCCATTGA
CGTCAATGGGTGGAGTATTTACGGTAAACTGCCCACTTGGCAGTACATCAAGTGTATCATATGCCAAGTA
CGCCCCCTATTGACGTCAATGACGGTAAATGGCCCGCCTGGCATTGTGCCCAGTACATGACCTTATGGGA
CTTTCCTACTTGGCAGTACATCTACGTATTAGTCATCGCTATTACCATGGTCGAGGTGAGCCCCACGTTC
TGCTTCACTCTCCCCATCTCCCCCCCCTCCCCACCCCCAATTTTGTATTTATTTATTTTTTAATTATTTT
GTGCAGCGATGGGGGCGGGGGGGGGGGGGGGGGGGCGCGCGCCAGGCGGGGCGGGGCGGGGCGAGGGGCG
GGGCGGGGCGAGGCGGAGAGGTGCGGCGGCAGCCAATCAGAGCGGCGCGCTCCGAAAGTTTCCTTTTATG
GCGAGGCGGCGGCGGCGGCGGCCCTATAAAAAGCGAAGCGCGCGGCGGGCGGGAGTCGCTGCGCGCTGCC
TTCGCCCCGTGCCCCGCTCCGCCGCCGCCTCGCGCCGCCCGCCCCGGCTCTGACTGACCGCGTTACTCCC
ACAGGTGAGCGGGCGGGACGGCCCTTCTCCTCCGGGCTGTAATTAGCTGAGCAAGAGGTAAGGGTTTAAG
GGATGGTTGGTTGGTGGGGTATTAATGTTTAATTACCTGGAGCACCTGCCTGAAATCACTTTTTTTCAGG
TTGGAAGAGCGCCACCATGCCTAAGAAAAAGAGAAAGGTGGACGCCACCAGAATCACACTGCTGGCCCTT
GACCTGTTTGGCAGCCCTGGCTGGTCCGCCGATAAGGAAATCCAGAGGCTGTATGCCCTGAGCAATCACA
CCGGCAGACACTACCGGAGAATCATCCTGAGCAAGAGGCATGGCGGCCAGAGACTGGTGCTGGCTCCTGA
TTACCTGCTGAAAACCGTGCAGCGGAACATTCTGAAAAACGTGCTGTCCCAGTTCCCCCTGTCTAGCTTC
GCCACAGCTTACAGACCTGGATGTCCAATCGTGTCTAATGCCCAGCCCCACTGTCAGCAGCCTCAGATCC
TGAAGTTCGACATCGAGAACTTCTTCGACAGCATCTCCTGGCTGCAAGTGTGGCGGGTGTTCCGGCAGGC
TCAGCTGCCCAGAAACGTGGTCACAATGCTGACCTGGCTGTGCTGCTACAACGACGCCCTGCCTCAAGGC
GCCCCAACAAGCCCCGCCATCTCTAATCTGGTGATGTGCAGATTCGATGAGAGAATCGGAGAATGGTGCC
AAGCTCGGGGCATCACCTACACCCGCTACTGCGACGACATGACCTTCAGCGGCCACTTCAACGCCAGACT
GGTTAAGAACAAGGTGTGCGGCCTGCTCGCCGAGCTGGGCCTGAACCTGAACCAGAGAAAGAGCTGCCTG
GTGGCCGCCTGCAAGCGGCAACAGGTGACCGGCATCGTGGTGAACCACAAGCCTCAGCTGGCCCGGGAAG
CCAGACGGGCCCTGAGACAGGAGGTGCACCTCTGTCAGAAATACGGCGTGATCAGCCACCTGAGCCACAG
AGGTGAGCTGGACAGCTCTGGAGATCTGCACGCCCAGGCCACCGCCTACCTGTACGCCCTGCAGGGCAGA
ATTAACTGGCTGCTGCAGATCAACCCCGAGGACGAGGGCTTTAAGCAGGCCAGAGAAGGCGTGAAGCGGA
TGCTGGTCGCCTGGAAGCGGCCTGCTGCTACAAAGAAAGCCGGCCAGGCCAAGAAGAAGAAATGAGAATT
CCGCTCTTCTAGAGCTCGCTGATCACTGTGCCTTCTAGTTGCCAGCCATCTGTTGTTTGCCCCTCCCCCG
TGCCTTCCTTGACCCTGGAAGGTGCCACTCCCACTGTCCTTTCCTAATAAAATGAGGAAATTGCATCGCA
TTGTCTGAGTAGGTGTCATTCTATTCTGGGGGGTGGGGTGGGGCAGGACAGCAAGGGGGAGGATTGGGAA
GAGAATAGCAGGCATGCTGGGGAGCGGCCGCAGGAACCCCTAGTGATGGAGTTGGCCACTCCCTCTCGGC
GACCAAAGGTCGCCCGACGCCCGGGCTTTGCCCGGGCGGCCTCAGTGAGCGAGCGAGCGCGCAGCTGCCT
GCAGGGGCGCCTGATGCGGTATTTTCTCCTTACGCATCTGTGCGGTATTTCACACCGCATA
[95 nt withheld, positions 9582-9676]
T
[46 nt withheld, positions 9678-9723]
C
[141 nt withheld, positions 9725-9865]
CCTTTGACGTTGGAGTCCACGTTCTTT
[37 nt withheld, positions 9893-9929]
ACTCTATCTCGGGCTATTCTTTTGATTTATAAGGGATTTTGCCGATTTCGGTCTATTGGTTAAAAAATGA
GCTGATTTAACAAAAATTTAACGCGAATTTTAACAAAATATTAACGTTTACAATTTTATGGTGCACTCTC
AGTACAATCTGCTCTGATGCCGCATAGTTAAGCCAGCCCCGACACCCGCCAACACCCGCTGACGCGCCCT
GACGGGCTTGTCTGCTCCCGGCATCCGCTTACAGACAAGCTGTGACATTCTCCGGAGCTGCATGTGTCAG
AGGTTTTCACCGTCATCACCGAAACGCGCGAGGTTAAAGGGCCTCGTGATACGCCTATTTTTATAGGTTA
ATGTCATGATAATAATGGTTTCTTAGACGTCAGGTGGCACTTTTCGGGGAAATGTGCGCGGAACCCCTAT
TTGTTTATTTTTCTAAATACATTCAAATATGTATCCGCTCATGAGACAATAACCCTGATAAATGCTTCAA
TAATATTGAAAAAGGAAGAGTATGAGTATTCAACATTTCCGTGTCGCCCTTATTCCCTTTTTTGCGGCAT
TTTGCCTTCCTGTTTTTGCTCACCCAGAAACGCTGGTGAAAGTAAAAGATGCTGAAGATCAGTTGGGTGC
ACGAGTGGGTTACATCGAACTGGATCTCAACAGCGGTAAGATCCTTGAGAGTTTTCGCCCCGAAGAACGT
TTTCCAATGATGAGCACTTTTAAAGTTCTGCTATGTGGCGCGGTATTATCCCGTATTGACGCCGGGCAAG
AGCAACTCGGTCGCCGCATACACTATTCTCAGAATGACTTGGTTGAGTACTCACCAGTCACAGAAAAGCA
TCTTACGGATGGCATGACAGTAAGAGAATTATGCAGTGCTGCCATAACCATGAGTGATAACACTGCGGCC
AACTTACTTCTGACAACGATCGGAGGACCGAAGGAGCTAACCGCTTTTTTGCACAACATGGGGGATCATG
TAACTCGCCTTGATCGTTGGGAACCGGAGCTGAATGAAGCCATACCAAACGACGAGCGTGACACCACGAT
GCCTGTAGCAATGGCAACAACGTTGCGCAAACTATTAACTGGCGAACTACTTACTCTAGCTTCCCGGCAA
CAATTAATAGACTGGATGGAGGCGGATAAAGTTGCAGGACCACTTCTGCGCTCGGCCCTTCCGGCTGGCT
GGTTTATTGCTGATAAATCTGGAGCCGGTGAGCGTGGAAGCCGCGGTATCATTGCAGCACTGGGGCCAGA
TGGTAAGCCCTCCCGTATCGTAGTTATCTACACGACGGGGAGTCAGGCAACTATGGATGAACGAAATAGA
CAGATCGCTGAGATAGGTGCCTCACTGATTAAGCATTGGTAACTGTCAGACCAAGTTTACTCATATATAC
TTTAGATTGATTTAAAACTTCATTTTTAATTTAAAAGGATCTAGGTGAAGATCCTTTTTGATAATCTCAT
GACCAAAATCCCTTAACGTGAGTTTTCGTTCCACTGAGCGTCAGACCCCGTAGAAAAGATCAAAGGATCT
TC
